Addgene plasmid #102438: p2lox-cAMPr Y205A
Purpose: cAMPr with a point mutation Y205A which should render PKA-C catalytically dead
Depositing lab: Justin Blau. Depositing organization: New York University. Publication: cAMPr: A single-wavelength fluorescent sensor for cyclic AMP. Hackley CR, Mazzoni EO, Blau J. Sci Signal. 2018 Mar 6;11(520). pii: 11/520/eaah3738. doi: 10.1126/scisignal.aah3738. PubMed 29511120.
Backbone
  Vector backbone: P2lox
  Backbone size w/o insert (bp): 3300
  Total vector size (bp): 6000
  Vector type: Mammalian Expression, Cre/Lox
  Selectable markers: Neomycin (select with G418)
Growth in bacteria
  Bacterial resistance: Ampicillin, 100 μg/mL
  Growth temperature: 37°C
  Growth strain: DH5alpha
  Copy number: High Copy
Gene/Insert
  Gene/Insert name: cAMPr
  Insert size (bp): 2300
  Mutation: PKA-C Y205A
Terms and licenses: Academic/Nonprofit Terms; Industry Terms: Not Available to Industry
How to cite: p2lox-cAMPr Y205A was a gift from Justin Blau (Addgene plasmid # 102438 ; http://n2t.net/addgene:102438 ; RRID:Addgene_102438)
