[The description below was written by a language model from this plasmid's Addgene catalogue record and pLannotate feature annotations shown in this document.]
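Description:
p2lox-cAMPr Y205A is a roughly 6 kb mammalian expression and Cre/lox plasmid built on the P2lox backbone. It is maintained in E. coli through a high-copy ColE1/pUC-type origin and an ampicillin resistance gene (β-lactamase with its own promoter). An f1 phage origin and remnants of lacZα, bom and rop are also present. The catalogue lists neomycin/G418 as the mammalian selectable marker, but neither feature table annotates a neomycin resistance coding sequence. How G418 selection is achieved is therefore not evident from the plasmid annotations alone.

The payload is cAMPr, a single-wavelength fluorescent sensor for cyclic AMP. In the annotation it appears as three consecutive coding segments on the same strand. The first is the mouse PKA catalytic subunit (Prkaca), the second is a GFP variant identified as cEGFP, and the third is a fragment of the bovine type I regulatory subunit (PRKAR1A), which is the cAMP-binding partner of the catalytic subunit. This version carries a Y205A substitution in PKA-C, which the depositor expects to render the kinase catalytically dead.

A mouse PGK promoter lies upstream, followed by adjacent loxP and lox2272 sites and then the sensor. Because loxP and lox2272 do not recombine with each other, this heterospecific pair fits the Cre/lox vector designation. The record does not describe the recombination scheme or the target cell line. Downstream of the insert are an attB2 Gateway remnant, a V5 epitope tag sequence and an SV40 polyadenylation signal annotated in reverse orientation. Whether the V5 tag is fused in frame to the sensor is not stated. The repository-sequenced and depositor sequences differ by one nucleotide in length and give essentially the same feature map.
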