Features (pLannotate 1.2.2; 18 found; start..end, strand, type, name):
     19..518     +  promoter       PGK promoter: mouse phosphoglycerate kinase 1 promoter
    568..601     +  protein_bind   loxP: Cre-mediated recombination occurs in the 8-bp core sequence (GCATACAT). Cre recombinase
    604..637     +  protein_bind   lox2272: Cre-mediated recombination occurs in the 8-bp core sequence (GGATACTT). lox2272 sites are compatible with each other, but incompatible with loxP or loxN sites (Lee and Saito, 1988). Cre recombinase
    638..676     -  misc_feature   MCS (fragment): pBluescript multiple cloning site
    677..1729    +  CDS            Prkaca: KAPCA_MOUSE - Also known as Pkaca. Experimental evidence at protein level: Swiss-Prot protein existence level 1. [Isoform 2]: Phosphorylates and activates ABL1 in sperm flagellum to promote spermatozoa capacitation. From Mus musculus (Mouse).
   1736..2464    +  CDS            cEGFP: cEGFP is a basic (constitutively fluorescent) green fluorescent protein published in 2008, derived from Aequorea victoria.
   2474..2956    +  CDS            PRKAR1A (fragment) (sequence partly withheld): KAP0_BOVIN - Experimental evidence at protein level: Swiss-Prot protein existence level 1. Regulatory subunit of the cAMP-dependent protein kinases involved in cAMP signaling in cells. From Bos taurus (Bovine).
   3007..3031    -  protein_bind   attB2: mutant version of attB; recombination site for the Gateway® BP reaction BP Clonase™
   3057..3098    +  CDS            V5 tag: epitope tag from simian virus 5
   3152..3273    -  polyA_signal   SV40 poly(A) signal: SV40 polyadenylation signal
   3296..3364    -  CDS            large T antigen (fragment): large T antigen from SV40 (simian virus 40)
   3385..3452    +  CDS            lacZα (fragment): LacZα fragment of β-galactosidase; lacZ fragment
   3456..3911    +  rep_origin     f1 ori (sequence partly withheld): f1 bacteriophage origin of replication; arrow indicates direction of (+) strand synthesis
   3914..4013    -  misc_feature   bom (fragment): basis of mobility region from pBR322
   4115..4150    -  CDS            rop (fragment): Rop protein, which maintains plasmids at low copy number; rop
   4245..4349    +  promoter       AmpR promoter: bla
   4350..5210    +  CDS            AmpR: β-lactamase; bla; confers resistance to ampicillin, carbenicillin, and related antibiotics
   5381..5969    +  rep_origin     ori: high-copy-number ColE1/pMB1/pBR322/pUC origin of replication
>Addgene plasmid #102438 | p2lox-cAMPr Y205A | depositor full sequence | sequence record 193967 | p2lox-cAMPr Y205A sequence 6042 bps
CGACCTCGAAATTCTACCGGGTAGGGGAGGCGCTTTTCCCAAGGCAGTCTGGAGCATGCGCTTTAGCAGC
CCCGCTGGGCACTTGGCGCTACACAAGTGGCCTCTGGCCTCGCACACATTCCACATCCACCGGTAGGCGC
CAACCGGCTCCGTTCTTTGGTGGCCCCTTCGCGCCACCTTCTACTCCTCCCCTAGTCAGGAAGTTCCCCC
CCGCCCCGCAGCTCGCGTCGTGCAGGACGTGACAAATGGAAGTAGCACGTCTCACTAGTCTCGTGCAGAT
GGACAGCACCGCTGAGCAATGGAAGCGGGTAGGCCTTTGGGGCAGCGGCCAATAGCAGCTTTGCTCCTTC
GCTTTCTGGGCTCAGAGGCTGGGAAGGGGTGGGTCCGGGGGCGGGCTCAGGGGCGGGCTCAGGGGCGGGG
CGGGCGCCCGAAGGTCCTCCGGAGGCCCGGCATTCTGCACGCTTCAAAAGCGCACGTCTGCCGCGCTGTT
CTCCTCTTCCTCATCTCCGGGCCTTTCGACCTGCATCCATCTAGATCTCGAAGGATCTGGAGGCCACCAT
GGTGTCGATAACTTCGTATAGCATACATTATACGAAGTTATCGATAACTTCGTATAGGATACTTTATACG
AAGTTATCTCGAGGTCGACGGTATCGATAAGCTTGATATCGAATTCATGGGCAACGCCGCCGCCGCCAAG
AAGGGCAGCGAGCAGGAGAGCGTGAAAGAGTTCCTAGCCAAAGCCAAGGAAGATTTCCTGAAAAAATGGG
AGACCCCTTCTCAGAATACAGCCCAGTTGGATCAGTTTGATAGAATCAAGACCCTTGGCACCGGCTCCTT
TGGGCGAGTGATGCTGGTGAAGCACAAGGAGAGTGGGAACCACTACGCCATGAAGATCTTAGACAAGCAG
AAGGTGGTGAAGCTAAAGCAGATCGAGCACACTCTGAATGAGAAGCGCATCCTGCAGGCCGTCAACTTCC
CGTTCCTGGTCAAACTTGAATTCTCCTTCAAGGACAACTCAAACCTGTACATGGTCATGGAGTATGTAGC
TGGTGGCGAGATGTTCTCCCACCTACGGCGGATTGGAAGGTTCAGCGAGCCCCATGCCCGTTTCTACGCG
GCGCAGATCGTCCTGACCTTTGAGTATCTGCACTCCCTGGACCTCATCTACCGGGACCTGAAGCCCGAGA
ATCTTCTCATCGACCAGCAGGGCTATATTCAGGTGACAGACTTCGGTTTTGCCAAGCGTGTGAAAGGCCG
TACTTGGACCTTGTGTGGGACCCCTGAGGCCTTGGCCCCCGAGATTATCCTGAGCAAAGGCTACAACAAG
GCTGTGGACTGGTGGGCTCTCGGAGTCCTCATCTACGAGATGGCTGCTGGTTACCCACCCTTCTTCGCTG
ACCAGCCTATCCAGATCTATGAGAAAATCGTCTCTGGGAAGGTGCGGTTCCCATCCCACTTCAGCTCTGA
CTTGAAGGACCTGCTGCGGAACCTTCTGCAAGTGGATCTCACCAAGCGCTTTGGGAACCTCAAGAACGGG
GTCAATGACATCAAGAACCACAAGTGGTTTGCCACGACTGACTGGATTGCCATCTATCAGAGAAAGGTGG
AAGCTCCCTTCATACCAAAGTTTAAAGGCCCTGGGGACACGAGTAACTTTGACGACTATGAGGAGGAAGA
GATCCGGGTCTCCATCAATGAGAAGTGTGGCAAGGAGTTTACTGAGTTTCCCGGGAACGTCTATATCAAG
GCCGACGAGCAGAAGAACGGCATCAAGGCGTACTTCAAGATCCGCCACAACATCGAGGGCGGCGGCGTGC
AGCTCGCCTACCACTACCAGCAGAACACCCCCATCGGCGACGGCCCCGTGCTGCTGCCCGACAACCACTA
CCTGAGCGTGCAGTCCATGCTTTCGAAAGACCCCAACGAGAAGCGCGATCACATGGTCCTGCTGGAGTTC
GTGACCGCCGCCGGGATCACTCTCGGCATGGACGAGCTGTACAAGGGCGGTACCGGAGGGAGCGAATCCA
TGGTGAGCAAGGGCGAGGAGCTGTTCACCGGGGTGGTGCCCATCCAGGTCGAGCTGGACGGCGACGTAAA
CGGCCACAAGTTCAGCGTGTCCGGCGAGGGTGAGGGCGATGCCACCTACGGCAAGCTGACCCTGAAGTTC
ATCTGCACCACCGGCAAGCTGCCCGTGCCCTGGCCCACCCTCGTGACCACCCTGACCTACGGCGTGCAGT
GCTTCAGCCGCTACCCCGACCACATGAAGCAGCACGACTTCTTCAAGTCCGCCATGCCCGAAGGCTACAT
CCAGGAGCGCACCATCTTCTTCAAGGGCGACGGCAACTACAAGACCCGCGCCGAGGTGAAGTTCGAGGGC
GACACCCTGGTGAACCGCATCGAGCTGAAGGGCATCGACTTCAAGGAGGACGGCAACATCCTGGGGCACA
AGCTGGAGTACAACACCGCCCCCCCCGCATGCAAGGGCCGGCGGCGACGCGGGGCCATCAGCGCTGAGGT
CTACACCGAGGAGGATGCCGCGTCCTAT
[387 nt withheld, positions 2549-2935]
CGGAAGATGTAAGAATTCCTGCAGCCCGGGGGATCCACTAGTTCTAGAGCGGCCGCAGGGTGGGCGCGCC
GACCCAGCTTTCTTGTACAAAGTGGTTGATCTAGAGGGCCCGCGGTTCGAAGGTAAGCCTATCCCTAACC
CTCTCCTCGGTCTCGATTCTACGCGTACCGGTCATCATCACCATCACCATTGAGCGGCCGCTTCGAGCAG
ACATGATAAGATACATTGATGAGTTTGGACAAACCACAACTAGAATGCAGTGAAAAAAATGCTTTATTTG
TGAAATTTGTGATGCTATTGCTTTATTTGTAACCATTATAAGCTGCAATAAACAAGTTAACAACAACAAT
TGCATTCATTTTATGTTTCAGGTTCAGGGGGAGATGTGGGAGGTTTTTTAAAGCAAGTAAAACCTCTACA
AATGTGGTAAAATCGCGATAAGGATCCGGGCTGGCGTAATAGCGAAGAGGCCCGCACCGATCGCCCTTCC
CAACAGTTGCGCAGCCTGAATGGCGAATGG
[124 nt withheld, positions 3456-3579]
C
[56 nt withheld, positions 3581-3636]
AGCTTTACGGCACCTCGACCG
[64 nt withheld, positions 3658-3721]
CCTTTGACGTTGGAGTCCACGTTCTTT
[37 nt withheld, positions 3749-3785]
ACCCTATCTCGGTCTATTCTTTTGATTTATAAGGGATTTTGCCGATTTCGGCCTATTGGTTAAAAAATGA
GCTGATTTAACAAATATTTAACGCGAATTTTAACAAAATATTAACGTTTACAATTTCGCCTGATGCGGTA
TTTTCTCCTTACGCATCTGTGCGGTATTTCACACCGCATATGGTGCACTCTCAGTACAATCTGCTCTGAT
GCCGCATAGTTAAGCCAGCCCCGACACCCGCCAACACCCGCTGACGCGCCCTGACGGGCTTGTCTGCTCC
CGGCATCCGCTTACAGACAAGCTGTGACCGTCTCCGGGAGCTGCATGTGTCAGAGGTTTTCACCGTCATC
ACCGAAACGCGCGAGACGAAAGGGCCTCGTGATACGCCTATTTTTATAGGTTAATGTCATGATAATAATG
GTTTCTTAGACGTCAGGTGGCACTTTTCGGGGAAATGTGCGCGGAACCCCTATTTGTTTATTTTTCTAAA
TACATTCAAATATGTATCCGCTCATGAGACAATAACCCTGATAAATGCTTCAATAATATTGAAAAAGGAA
GAGTATGAGTATTCAACATTTCCGTGTCGCCCTTATTCCCTTTTTTGCGGCATTTTGCCTTCCTGTTTTT
GCTCACCCAGAAACGCTGGTGAAAGTAAAAGATGCTGAAGATCAGTTGGGTGCACGAGTGGGTTACATCG
AACTGGATCTCAACAGCGGTAAGATCCTTGAGAGTTTTCGCCCCGAAGAACGTTTTCCAATGATGAGCAC
TTTTAAAGTTCTGCTATGTGGCGCGGTATTATCCCGTATTGACGCCGGGCAAGAGCAACTCGGTCGCCGC
ATACACTATTCTCAGAATGACTTGGTTGAGTACTCACCAGTCACAGAAAAGCATCTTACGGATGGCATGA
CAGTAAGAGAATTATGCAGTGCTGCCATAACCATGAGTGATAACACTGCGGCCAACTTACTTCTGACAAC
GATCGGAGGACCGAAGGAGCTAACCGCTTTTTTGCACAACATGGGGGATCATGTAACTCGCCTTGATCGT
TGGGAACCGGAGCTGAATGAAGCCATACCAAACGACGAGCGTGACACCACGATGCCTGTAGCAATGGCAA
CAACGTTGCGCAAACTATTAACTGGCGAACTACTTACTCTAGCTTCCCGGCAACAATTAATAGACTGGAT
GGAGGCGGATAAAGTTGCAGGACCACTTCTGCGCTCGGCCCTTCCGGCTGGCTGGTTTATTGCTGATAAA
TCTGGAGCCGGTGAGCGTGGGTCTCGCGGTATCATTGCAGCACTGGGGCCAGATGGTAAGCCCTCCCGTA
TCGTAGTTATCTACACGACGGGGAGTCAGGCAACTATGGATGAACGAAATAGACAGATCGCTGAGATAGG
TGCCTCACTGATTAAGCATTGGTAACTGTCAGACCAAGTTTACTCATATATACTTTAGATTGATTTAAAA
CTTCATTTTTAATTTAAAAGGATCTAGGTGAAGATCCTTTTTGATAATCTCATGACCAAAATCCCTTAAC
GTGAGTTTTCGTTCCACTGAGCGTCAGACCCCGTAGAAAAGATCAAAGGATCTTCTTGAGATCCTTTTTT
TCTGCGCGTAATCTGCTGCTTGCAAACAAAAAAACCACCGCTACCAGCGGTGGTTTGTTTGCCGGATCAA
GAGCTACCAACTCTTTTTCCGAAGGTAACTGGCTTCAGCAGAGCGCAGATACCAAATACTGTCCTTCTAG
TGTAGCCGTAGTTAGGCCACCACTTCAAGAACTCTGTAGCACCGCCTACATACCTCGCTCTGCTAATCCT
GTTACCAGTGGCTGCTGCCAGTGGCGATAAGTCGTGTCTTACCGGGTTGGACTCAAGACGATAGTTACCG
GATAAGGCGCAGCGGTCGGGCTGAACGGGGGGTTCGTGCACACAGCCCAGCTTGGAGCGAACGACCTACA
CCGAACTGAGATACCTACAGCGTGAGCTATGAGAAAGCGCCACGCTTCCCGAAGGGAGAAAGGCGGACAG
GTATCCGGTAAGCGGCAGGGTCGGAACAGGAGAGCGCACGAGGGAGCTTCCAGGGGGAAACGCCTGGTAT
CTTTATAGTCCTGTCGGGTTTCGCCACCTCTGACTTGAGCGTCGATTTTTGTGATGCTCGTCAGGGGGGC
GGAGCCTATGGAAAAACGCCAGCAACGCGGCCTTTTTACGGTTCCTGGCCTTTTGCTGGCCTTTTGCTCA
CATGGCTCGACAGATCT
