Features (pLannotate 1.2.2; 19 found; start..end, strand, type, name):
     14..513     +  promoter       PGK promoter: mouse phosphoglycerate kinase 1 promoter
    563..596     +  protein_bind   loxP: Cre-mediated recombination occurs in the 8-bp core sequence (GCATACAT). Cre recombinase
    599..632     +  protein_bind   lox2272: Cre-mediated recombination occurs in the 8-bp core sequence (GGATACTT). lox2272 sites are compatible with each other, but incompatible with loxP or loxN sites (Lee and Saito, 1988). Cre recombinase
    633..672     -  misc_feature   MCS (fragment): pBluescript multiple cloning site
    676..1728    +  CDS            Prkaca: KAPCA_MOUSE - Also known as Pkaca. Experimental evidence at protein level: Swiss-Prot protein existence level 1. [Isoform 2]: Phosphorylates and activates ABL1 in sperm flagellum to promote spermatozoa capacitation. From Mus musculus (Mouse).
   1735..2463    +  CDS            cEGFP: cEGFP is a basic (constitutively fluorescent) green fluorescent protein published in 2008, derived from Aequorea victoria.
   2473..2943    +  CDS            PRKAR1A (fragment) (sequence partly withheld): KAP0_BOVIN - Experimental evidence at protein level: Swiss-Prot protein existence level 1. Regulatory subunit of the cAMP-dependent protein kinases involved in cAMP signaling in cells. From Bos taurus (Bovine).
   2947..2989    -  misc_feature   MCS (fragment): pBluescript multiple cloning site
   3005..3029    -  protein_bind   attB2: mutant version of attB; recombination site for the Gateway® BP reaction BP Clonase™
   3055..3096    +  CDS            V5 tag: epitope tag from simian virus 5
   3150..3271    -  polyA_signal   SV40 poly(A) signal: SV40 polyadenylation signal
   3294..3362    -  CDS            large T antigen (fragment): large T antigen from SV40 (simian virus 40)
   3383..3450    +  CDS            lacZα (fragment): LacZα fragment of β-galactosidase; lacZ fragment
   3454..3882    +  rep_origin     f1 ori (sequence partly withheld): f1 bacteriophage origin of replication; arrow indicates direction of (+) strand synthesis
   3910..4009    -  misc_feature   bom (fragment): basis of mobility region from pBR322
   4111..4146    -  CDS            rop (fragment): Rop protein, which maintains plasmids at low copy number; rop
   4241..4345    +  promoter       AmpR promoter: bla
   4346..5206    +  CDS            AmpR: β-lactamase; bla; confers resistance to ampicillin, carbenicillin, and related antibiotics
   5377..5965    +  rep_origin     ori: high-copy-number ColE1/pMB1/pBR322/pUC origin of replication
>Addgene plasmid #102438 | p2lox-cAMPr Y205A | addgene full sequence | sequence record 197915 | Addgene NGS Result
TCGAAATTCTACCGGGTAGGGGAGGCGCTTTTCCCAAGGCAGTCTGGAGCATGCGCTTTAGCAGCCCCGC
TGGGCACTTGGCGCTACACAAGTGGCCTCTGGCCTCGCACACATTCCACATCCACCGGTAGGCGCCAACC
GGCTCCGTTCTTTGGTGGCCCCTTCGCGCCACCTTCTACTCCTCCCCTAGTCAGGAAGTTCCCCCCCGCC
CCGCAGCTCGCGTCGTGCAGGACGTGACAAATGGAAGTAGCACGTCTCACTAGTCTCGTGCAGATGGACA
GCACCGCTGAGCAATGGAAGCGGGTAGGCCTTTGGGGCAGCGGCCAATAGCAGCTTTGCTCCTTCGCTTT
CTGGGCTCAGAGGCTGGGAAGGGGTGGGTCCGGGGGCGGGCTCAGGGGCGGGCTCAGGGGCGGGGCGGGC
GCCCGAAGGTCCTCCGGAGGCCCGGCATTCTGCACGCTTCAAAAGCGCACGTCTGCCGCGCTGTTCTCCT
CTTCCTCATCTCCGGGCCTTTCGACCTGCATCCATCTAGATCTCGAAGGATCTGGAGGCCACCATGGTGT
CGATAACTTCGTATAGCATACATTATACGAAGTTATCGATAACTTCGTATAGGATACTTTATACGAAGTT
ATCTCGAGGTCGACGGTATCGATAAGCTTGATATCGAATTCCACCATGGGCAACGCCGCCGCCGCCAAGA
AGGGCAGCGAGCAGGAGAGCGTGAAAGAGTTCCTAGCCAAAGCCAAGGAAGATTTCCTGAAAAAATGGGA
GACCCCTTCTCAGAATACAGCCCAGTTGGATCAGTTTGATAGAATCAAGACCCTTGGCACCGGCTCCTTT
GGGCGAGTGATGCTGGTGAAGCACAAGGAGAGTGGGAACCACTACGCCATGAAGATCTTAGACAAGCAGA
AGGTGGTGAAGCTAAAGCAGATCGAGCACACTCTGAATGAGAAGCGCATCCTGCAGGCCGTCAACTTCCC
GTTCCTGGTCAAACTTGAATTCTCCTTCAAGGACAACTCAAACCTGTACATGGTCATGGAGTATGTAGCT
GGTGGCGAGATGTTCTCCCACCTACGGCGGATTGGAAGGTTCAGCGAGCCCCATGCCCGTTTCTACGCGG
CGCAGATCGTCCTGACCTTTGAGTATCTGCACTCCCTGGACCTCATCTACCGGGACCTGAAGCCCGAGAA
TCTTCTCATCGACCAGCAGGGCTATATTCAGGTGACAGACTTCGGTTTTGCCAAGCGTGTGAAAGGCCGT
ACTTGGACCTTGTGTGGGACCCCTGAGGCCTTGGCCCCCGAGATTATCCTGAGCAAAGGCTACAACAAGG
CTGTGGACTGGTGGGCTCTCGGAGTCCTCATCTACGAGATGGCTGCTGGTTACCCACCCTTCTTCGCTGA
CCAGCCTATCCAGATCTATGAGAAAATCGTCTCTGGGAAGGTGCGGTTCCCATCCCACTTCAGCTCTGAC
TTGAAGGACCTGCTGCGGAACCTTCTGCAAGTGGATCTCACCAAGCGCTTTGGGAACCTCAAGAACGGGG
TCAATGACATCAAGAACCACAAGTGGTTTGCCACGACTGACTGGATTGCCATCTATCAGAGAAAGGTGGA
AGCTCCCTTCATACCAAAGTTTAAAGGCCCTGGGGACACGAGTAACTTTGACGACTATGAGGAGGAAGAG
ATCCGGGTCTCCATCAATGAGAAGTGTGGCAAGGAGTTTACTGAGTTTCCCGGGAACGTCTATATCAAGG
CCGACGAGCAGAAGAACGGCATCAAGGCGTACTTCAAGATCCGCCACAACATCGAGGGCGGCGGCGTGCA
GCTCGCCTACCACTACCAGCAGAACACCCCCATCGGCGACGGCCCCGTGCTGCTGCCCGACAACCACTAC
CTGAGCGTGCAGTCCATGCTTTCGAAAGACCCCAACGAGAAGCGCGATCACATGGTCCTGCTGGAGTTCG
TGACCGCCGCCGGGATCACTCTCGGCATGGACGAGCTGTACAAGGGCGGTACCGGAGGGAGCGAATCCAT
GGTGAGCAAGGGCGAGGAGCTGTTCACCGGGGTGGTGCCCATCCAGGTCGAGCTGGACGGCGACGTAAAC
GGCCACAAGTTCAGCGTGTCCGGCGAGGGTGAGGGCGATGCCACCTACGGCAAGCTGACCCTGAAGTTCA
TCTGCACCACCGGCAAGCTGCCCGTGCCCTGGCCCACCCTCGTGACCACCCTGACCTACGGCGTGCAGTG
CTTCAGCCGCTACCCCGACCACATGAAGCAGCACGACTTCTTCAAGTCCGCCATGCCCGAAGGCTACATC
CAGGAGCGCACCATCTTCTTCAAGGGCGACGGCAACTACAAGACCCGCGCCGAGGTGAAGTTCGAGGGCG
ACACCCTGGTGAACCGCATCGAGCTGAAGGGCATCGACTTCAAGGAGGACGGCAACATCCTGGGGCACAA
GCTGGAGTACAACACCGCCCCCCCCGCATGCAAGGGCCGGCGGCGACGCGGGGCCATCAGCGCTGAGGTC
TACACCGAGGAGGATGCCGCGTCCTAT
[387 nt withheld, positions 2548-2934]
CGGAAGATGTAAAATTCCTGCAGCCCGGGGGATCCACTAGTTCTAGAGCGGCCGCAGGGTGGGCGCGCCG
ACCCAGCTTTCTTGTACAAAGTGGTTGATCTAGAGGGCCCGCGGTTCGAAGGTAAGCCTATCCCTAACCC
TCTCCTCGGTCTCGATTCTACGCGTACCGGTCATCATCACCATCACCATTGAGCGGCCGCTTCGAGCAGA
CATGATAAGATACATTGATGAGTTTGGACAAACCACAACTAGAATGCAGTGAAAAAAATGCTTTATTTGT
GAAATTTGTGATGCTATTGCTTTATTTGTAACCATTATAAGCTGCAATAAACAAGTTAACAACAACAATT
GCATTCATTTTATGTTTCAGGTTCAGGGGGAGATGTGGGAGGTTTTTTAAAGCAAGTAAAACCTCTACAA
ATGTGGTAAAATCGCGATAAGGATCCGGGCTGGCGTAATAGCGAAGAGGCCCGCACCGATCGCCCTTCCC
AACAGTTGCGCAGCCTGAATGGCGAATGG
[124 nt withheld, positions 3454-3577]
C
[91 nt withheld, positions 3579-3669]
A
[49 nt withheld, positions 3671-3719]
CCTTTGACGTTGGAGTCCACGTTCTTT
[37 nt withheld, positions 3747-3783]
ACCCTATCTCGGTCTATTCTTTTGATTTATAAGGGATTTTGCCGATTTCGGCCTATTGGTTAAAAAATGA
GCTGATTTAACAAAAATTTAACGCGAATTTTAACAAAATATTAACGCTTACAATTTCCTGATGCGGTATT
TTCTCCTTACGCATCTGTGCGGTATTTCACACCGCATATGGTGCACTCTCAGTACAATCTGCTCTGATGC
CGCATAGTTAAGCCAGCCCCGACACCCGCCAACACCCGCTGACGCGCCCTGACGGGCTTGTCTGCTCCCG
GCATCCGCTTACAGACAAGCTGTGACCGTCTCCGGGAGCTGCATGTGTCAGAGGTTTTCACCGTCATCAC
CGAAACGCGCGAGACGAAAGGGCCTCGTGATACGCCTATTTTTATAGGTTAATGTCATGATAATAATGGT
TTCTTAGACGTCAGGTGGCACTTTTCGGGGAAATGTGCGCGGAACCCCTATTTGTTTATTTTTCTAAATA
CATTCAAATATGTATCCGCTCATGAGACAATAACCCTGATAAATGCTTCAATAATATTGAAAAAGGAAGA
GTATGAGTATTCAACATTTCCGTGTCGCCCTTATTCCCTTTTTTGCGGCATTTTGCCTTCCTGTTTTTGC
TCACCCAGAAACGCTGGTGAAAGTAAAAGATGCTGAAGATCAGTTGGGTGCACGAGTGGGTTACATCGAA
CTGGATCTCAACAGCGGTAAGATCCTTGAGAGTTTTCGCCCCGAAGAACGTTTTCCAATGATGAGCACTT
TTAAAGTTCTGCTATGTGGCGCGGTATTATCCCGTATTGACGCCGGGCAAGAGCAACTCGGTCGCCGCAT
ACACTATTCTCAGAATGACTTGGTTGAGTACTCACCAGTCACAGAAAAGCATCTTACGGATGGCATGACA
GTAAGAGAATTATGCAGTGCTGCCATAACCATGAGTGATAACACTGCGGCCAACTTACTTCTGACAACGA
TCGGAGGACCGAAGGAGCTAACCGCTTTTTTGCACAACATGGGGGATCATGTAACTCGCCTTGATCGTTG
GGAACCGGAGCTGAATGAAGCCATACCAAACGACGAGCGTGACACCACGATGCCTGTAGCAATGGCAACA
ACGTTGCGCAAACTATTAACTGGCGAACTACTTACTCTAGCTTCCCGGCAACAATTAATAGACTGGATGG
AGGCGGATAAAGTTGCAGGACCACTTCTGCGCTCGGCCCTTCCGGCTGGCTGGTTTATTGCTGATAAATC
TGGAGCCGGTGAGCGTGGGTCTCGCGGTATCATTGCAGCACTGGGGCCAGATGGTAAGCCCTCCCGTATC
GTAGTTATCTACACGACGGGGAGTCAGGCAACTATGGATGAACGAAATAGACAGATCGCTGAGATAGGTG
CCTCACTGATTAAGCATTGGTAACTGTCAGACCAAGTTTACTCATATATACTTTAGATTGATTTAAAACT
TCATTTTTAATTTAAAAGGATCTAGGTGAAGATCCTTTTTGATAATCTCATGACCAAAATCCCTTAACGT
GAGTTTTCGTTCCACTGAGCGTCAGACCCCGTAGAAAAGATCAAAGGATCTTCTTGAGATCCTTTTTTTC
TGCGCGTAATCTGCTGCTTGCAAACAAAAAAACCACCGCTACCAGCGGTGGTTTGTTTGCCGGATCAAGA
GCTACCAACTCTTTTTCCGAAGGTAACTGGCTTCAGCAGAGCGCAGATACCAAATACTGTTCTTCTAGTG
TAGCCGTAGTTAGGCCACCACTTCAAGAACTCTGTAGCACCGCCTACATACCTCGCTCTGCTAATCCTGT
TACCAGTGGCTGCTGCCAGTGGCGATAAGTCGTGTCTTACCGGGTTGGACTCAAGACGATAGTTACCGGA
TAAGGCGCAGCGGTCGGGCTGAACGGGGGGTTCGTGCACACAGCCCAGCTTGGAGCGAACGACCTACACC
GAACTGAGATACCTACAGCGTGAGCTATGAGAAAGCGCCACGCTTCCCGAAGGGAGAAAGGCGGACAGGT
ATCCGGTAAGCGGCAGGGTCGGAACAGGAGAGCGCACGAGGGAGCTTCCAGGGGGAAACGCCTGGTATCT
TTATAGTCCTGTCGGGTTTCGCCACCTCTGACTTGAGCGTCGATTTTTGTGATGCTCGTCAGGGGGGCGG
AGCCTATGGAAAAACGCCAGCAACGCGGCCTTTTTACGGTTCCTGGCCTTTTGCTGGCCTTTTGCTCACA
TGGCTCGACAGATCTCGACC
